>Addgene plasmid #221024 | MSCV-KRAS-G12S-IRES-mCherry | addgene full sequence | sequence record 436927 | Addgene NGS Result
TTAAGTTGGGTAACGCCAGGGTTTTCCCAGTCACGACGTTGTAAAACGACGGCGCAAGGAATGGTGCATG
CAAGGAGATGGCGCCCAACAGTCCCCCGGCCACGGGGCCTGCCACCATACCCACGCCGAAACAAGCGCTC
ATGAGCCCGAAGTGGCGAGCCCGATCTTCCCCATCGGTGATGTCGGCGATATAGGCGCCAGCAACCGCAC
CTGTGGCGCCGGTGATGCCGGCCACGATGCGTCCGGCGTAGAGGCGATTAGTCCAATTTGTTAAAGACAG
GATATCAGTGGTCCAGGCTCTAGTTTTGACTCAACAATATCACCAGCTGAAGCCTATAGAGTACGAGCCA
TAGATAAAATAAAAGATTTTATTTAGTCTCCAGAAAAAGGGGGGAATGAAAGACCCCACCTGTAGGTTTG
GCAAGCTAGCTTAAGTAACGCCATTTTGCAAGGCATGGAAAATACATAACTGAGAATAGAGAAGTTCAGA
TCAAGGTTAGGAACAGAGAGACAGCAGAATATGGGCCAAACAGGATATCTGTGGTAAGCAGTTCCTGCCC
CGGCTCAGGGCCAAGAACAGATGGTCCCCAGATGCGGTCCCGCCCTCAGCAGTTTCTAGAGAACCATCAG
ATGTTTCCAGGGTGCCCCAAGGACCTGAAATGACCCTGTGCCTTATTTGAACTAACCAATCAGTTCGCTT
CTCGCTTCTGTTCGCGCGCTTCTGCTCCCCGAGCTCAATAAAAGAGCCCACAACCCCTCACTCGGCGCGC
CAGTCCTCCGATAGACTGCGTCGCCCGGGTACCCGTATTCCCAATAAAGCCTCTTGCTGTTTGCATCCGA
ATCGTGGACTCGCTGATCCTTGGGAGGGTCTCCTCAGATTGATTGACTGCCCACCTCGGGGGTCTTTCAT
TTGGAGGTTCCACCGAGATTTGGAGACCCCTGCCCAGGGACCACCGACCCCCCCGCCGGGAGGTAAGCTG
GCCAGCGGTCGTTTCGTGTCTGTCTCTGTCTTTGTGCGTGTTTGTGCCGGCATCTAATGTTTGCGCCTGC
GTCTGTACTAGTTAGCTAACTAGCTCTGTATCTGGCGGACCCGTGGTGGAACTGACGAGTTCTGAACACC
CGGCCGCAACCCTGGGAGACGTCCCAGGGACTTTGGGGGCCGTTTTTGTGGCCCGACCTGAGGAAGGGAG
TCGATGTGGAATCCGACCCCGTCAGGATATGTGGTTCTGGTAGGAGACGAGAACCTAAAACAGTTCCCGC
CTCCGTCTGAATTTTTGCTTTCGGTTTGGAACCGAAGCCGCGCGTCTTGTCTGCTGCAGCGCTGCAGCAT
CGTTCTGTGTTGTCTCTGTCTGACTGTGTTTCTGTATTTGTCTGAAAATTAGGGCCAGACTGTTACCACT
CCCTTAAGTTTGACCTTAGGTCACTGGAAAGATGTCGAGCGGATCGCTCACAACCAGTCGGTAGATGTCA
AGAAGAGACGTTGGGTTACCTTCTGCTCTGCAGAATGGCCAACCTTTAACGTCGGATGGCCGCGAGACGG
CACCTTTAACCGAGACCTCATCACCCAGGTTAAGATCAAGGTCTTTTCACCTGGCCCGCATGGACACCCA
GACCAGGTCCCCTACATCGTGACCTGGGAAGCCTTGGCTTTTGACCCCCCTCCCTGGGTCAAGCCCTTTG
TACACCCTAAGCCTCCGCCTCCTCTTCCTCCATCCGCCCCGTCTCTCCCCCTTGAACCTCCTCGTTCGAC
CCCGCCTCGATCCTCCCTTTATCCAGCCCTCACTCCTTCTCTAGGCGCCGGAATTCGTTTAAACGGATCC
ATGACTGAATATAAACTTGTGGTAGTTGGAGCTAGTGGCGTAGGCAAGAGTGCCTTGACGATACAGCTAA
TTCAGAATCATTTTGTGGACGAATATGATCCAACAATAGAGGATTCCTACAGGAAGCAAGTAGTAATTGA
TGGAGAAACCTGTCTCTTGGATATTCTCGACACAGCAGGTCAAGAGGAGTACAGTGCAATGAGGGACCAG
TACATGAGGACTGGGGAGGGCTTTCTTTGTGTATTTGCCATAAATAATACTAAATCATTTGAAGATATTC
ACCATTATAGAGAACAAATTAAAAGAGTTAAGGACTCTGAAGATGTACCTATGGTCCTAGTAGGAAATAA
ATGTGATTTGCCTTCTAGAACAGTAGACACAAAACAGGCTCAGGACTTAGCAAGAAGTTATGGAATTCCT
TTTATTGAAACATCAGCAAAGACAAGACAGGGTGTTGATGATGCCTTCTATACATTAGTTCGAGAAATTC
GAAAACATAAAGAAAAGATGAGCAAAGATGGTAAAAAGAAGAAAAAGAAGTCAAAGACAAAGTGTGTAAT
TATGGGTAGTTCCTACCCATACGATGTTCCAGATTACGCTTATCCCTACGACGTGCCTGATTATGCATAC
CCATATGATGTCCCCGACTATGCCTAACTCGAGCGGGATCAATTCCGCCCCCCCCCTAACGTTACTGGCC
GAAGCCGCTTGGAATAAGGCCGGTGTGCGTTTGTCTATATGTTATTTTCCACCATATTGCCGTCTTTTGG
CAATGTGAGGGCCCGGAAACCTGGCCCTGTCTTCTTGACGAGCATTCCTAGGGGTCTTTCCCCTCTCGCC
AAAGGAATGCAAGGTCTGTTGAATGTCGTGAAGGAAGCAGTTCCTCTGGAAGCTTCTTGAAGACAAACAA
CGTCTGTAGCGACCCTTTGCAGGCAGCGGAACCCCCCACCTGGCGACAGGTGCCTCTGCGGCCAAAAGCC
ACGTGTATAAGATACACCTGCAAAGGCGGCACAACCCCAGTGCCACGTTGTGAGTTGGATAGTTGTGGAA
AGAGTCAAATGGCTCTCCTCAAGCGTATTCAACAAGGGGCTGAAGGATGCCCAGAAGGTACCCCATTGTA
TGGGATCTGATCTGGGGCCTCGGTGCACATGCTTTACATGTGTTTAGTCGAGGTTAAAAAAACGTCTAGG
CCCCCCGAACCACGGGGACGTGGTTTTCCTTTGAAAAACACGATAATACCATGGTGAGCATGGACGAGGA
GGATAACATGGCCATCATCAAGGAGTTCATGCGCTTCAAGGTGCACATGGAGGGCTCCGTGAACGGCCAC
GAGTTCGAGATCGAGGGCGAGGGCGAGGGCCGCCCCTACGAGGGCACCCAGACCGCCAAGCTGAAGGTGA
CCAAGGGTGGCCCCCTGCCCTTCGCCTGGGACATCCTGTCCCCTCAGTTCATGTACGGCTCCAAGGCCTA
CGTGAAGCACCCCGCCGACATCCCCGACTACTTGAAGCTGTCCTTCCCCGAGGGCTTCAAGTGGGAGCGC
GTGATGAACTTCGAGGACGGCGGCGTGGTGACCGTGACCCAGGACTCCTCCCTGCAGGACGGCGAGTTCA
TCTACAAGGTGAAGCTGCGCGGCACCAACTTCCCCTCCGACGGCCCCGTAATGCAGAAGAAGACCATGGG
CTGGGAGGCCTCCTCCGAGCGGATGTACCCCGAGGACGGCGCCCTGAAGGGCGAGATCAAGCAGAGGCTG
AAGCTGAAGGACGGCGGCCACTACGACGCTGAGGTCAAGACCACCTACAAGGCCAAGAAGCCCGTGCAGC
TGCCCGGCGCCTACAACGTCAACATCAAGTTGGACATCACCTCCCACAACGAGGACTACACCATCGTGGA
ACAGTACGAACGCGCCGAGGGCCGCCACTCCACCGGCGGCATGGACGAGCTGTACAAGTAAAGCGGCCGC
GACTCTAGAGTCGACCTGCAGGCATGCAAGCTTCAGGTAGCCGGCTAACGTTAACAACCGGTACCTCTAG
AACTATAGCTAGCATGCGCAAATTTAAAGCGCTGATATCGATAAAATAAAAGATTTTATTTAGTCTCCAG
AAAAAGGGGGGAATGAAAGACCCCACCTGTAGGTTTGGCAAGCTAGCTTAAGTAACGCCATTTTGCAAGG
CATGGAAAATACATAACTGAGAATAGAGAAGTTCAGATCAAGGTTAGGAACAGAGAGACAGCAGAATATG
GGCCAAACAGGATATCTGTGGTAAGCAGTTCCTGCCCCGGCTCAGGGCCAAGAACAGATGGTCCCCAGAT
GCGGTCCCGCCCTCAGCAGTTTCTAGAGAACCATCAGATGTTTCCAGGGTGCCCCAAGGACCTGAAATGA
CCCTGTGCCTTATTTGAACTAACCAATCAGTTCGCTTCTCGCTTCTGTTCGCGCGCTTCTGCTCCCCGAG
CTCAATAAAAGAGCCCACAACCCCTCACTCGGCGCGCCAGTCCTCCGATAGACTGCGTCGCCCGGGTACC
CGTGTATCCAATAAACCCTCTTGCAGTTGCATCCGACTTGTGGTCTCGCTGTTCCTTGGGAGGGTCTCCT
CTGAGTGATTGACTACCCGTCAGCGGGGGTCTTTCATGGGTAACAGTTTCTTGAAGTTGGAGAACAACAT
TCTGAGGGTAGGAGTCGAATATTAAGTAATCCTGACTCAATTAGCCACTGTTTTGAATCCACATACTCCA
ATACTCCTGAAATAGTTCATTATGGACAGCGCAGAAAGAGCTGGGGAGAATTGTGAAATTGTTATCCGCT
CACAATTCCACACAACATACGAGCCGGAAGCATAAAGTGTAAAGCCTGGGGTGCCTAATGAGTGAGCTAA
CTCACATTAATTGCGTTGCGCTCACTGCCCGCTTTCCAGTCGGGAAACCTGTCGTGCCAGCTGCATTAAT
GAATCGGCCAACGCGCGGGGAGAGGCGGTTTGCGTATTGGGCGCTCTTCCGCTTCCTCGCTCACTGACTC
GCTGCGCTCGGTCGTTCGGCTGCGGCGAGCGGTATCAGCTCACTCAAAGGCGGTAATACGGTTATCCACA
GAATCAGGGGATAACGCAGGAAAGAACATGTGAGCAAAAGGCCAGCAAAAGGCCAGGAACCGTAAAAAGG
CCGCGTTGCTGGCGTTTTTCCATAGGCTCCGCCCCCCTGACGAGCATCACAAAAATCGACGCTCAAGTCA
GAGGTGGCGAAACCCGACAGGACTATAAAGATACCAGGCGTTTCCCCCTGGAAGCTCCCTCGTGCGCTCT
CCTGTTCCGACCCTGCCGCTTACCGGATACCTGTCCGCCTTTCTCCCTTCGGGAAGCGTGGCGCTTTCTC
ATAGCTCACGCTGTAGGTATCTCAGTTCGGTGTAGGTCGTTCGCTCCAAGCTGGGCTGTGTGCACGAACC
CCCCGTTCAGCCCGACCGCTGCGCCTTATCCGGTAACTATCGTCTTGAGTCCAACCCGGTAAGACACGAC
TTATCGCCACTGGCAGCAGCCACTGGTAACAGGATTAGCAGAGCGAGGTATGTAGGCGGTGCTACAGAGT
TCTTGAAGTGGTGGCCTAACTACGGCTACACTAGAAGAACAGTATTTGGTATCTGCGCTCTGCTGAAGCC
AGTTACCTTCGGAAAAAGAGTTGGTAGCTCTTGATCCGGCAAACAAACCACCGCTGGTAGCGGTGGTTTT
TTTGTTTGCAAGCAGCAGATTACGCGCAGAAAAAAAGGATCTCAAGAAGATCCTTTGATCTTTTCTACGG
GGTCTGACGCTCAGTGGAACGAAAACTCACGTTAAGGGATTTTGGTCATGAGATTATCAAAAAGGATCTT
CACCTAGATCCTTTTAAATTAAAAATGAAGTTTTAAATCAATCTAAAGTATATATGAGTAAACTTGGTCT
GACAGTTACCAATGCTTAATCAGTGAGGCACCTATCTCAGCGATCTGTCTATTTCGTTCATCCATAGTTG
CCTGACTCCCCGTCGTGTAGATAACTACGATACGGGAGGGCTTACCATCTGGCCCCAGTGCTGCAATGAT
ACCGCGAGACCCACGCTCACCGGCTCCAGATTTATCAGCAATAAACCAGCCAGCCGGAAGGGCCGAGCGC
AGAAGTGGTCCTGCAACTTTATCCGCCTCCATCCAGTCTATTAATTGTTGCCGGGAAGCTAGAGTAAGTA
GTTCGCCAGTTAATAGTTTGCGCAACGTTGTTGCCATTGCTACAGGCATCGTGGTGTCACGCTCGTCGTT
TGGTATGGCTTCATTCAGCTCCGGTTCCCAACGATCAAGGCGAGTTACATGATCCCCCATGTTGTGCAAA
AAAGCGGTTAGCTCCTTCGGTCCTCCGATCGTTGTCAGAAGTAAGTTGGCCGCAGTGTTATCACTCATGG
TTATGGCAGCACTGCATAATTCTCTTACTGTCATGCCATCCGTAAGATGCTTTTCTGTGACTGGTGAGTA
CTCAACCAAGTCATTCTGAGAATAGTGTATGCGGCGACCGAGTTGCTCTTGCCCGGCGTCAATACGGGAT
AATACCGCGCCACATAGCAGAACTTTAAAAGTGCTCATCATTGGAAAACGTTCTTCGGGGCGAAAACTCT
CAAGGATCTTACCGCTGTTGAGATCCAGTTCGATGTAACCCACTCGTGCACCCAACTGATCTTCAGCATC
TTTTACTTTCACCAGCGTTTCTGGGTGAGCAAAAACAGGAAGGCAAAATGCCGCAAAAAAGGGAATAAGG
GCGACACGGAAATGTTGAATACTCATACTCTTCCTTTTTCAATATTATTGAAGCATTTATCAGGGTTATT
GTCTCATGAGCGGATACATATTTGAATGTATTTAGAAAAATAAACAAATAGGGGTTCCGCGCACATTTCC
CCGAAAAGTGCCACCTGACGTCTAAGAAACCATTATTATCATGACATTAACCTATAAAAATAGGCGTATC
ACGAGGCCCTTTCGTCTCGCGCGTTTCGGTGATGACGGTGAAAACCTCTGACACATGCAGCTCCCGGAGA
CGGTCACAGCTTGTCTGTAAGCGGATGCCGGGAGCAGACAAGCCCGTCAGGGCGCGTCAGCGGGTGTTGG
CGGGTGTCGGGGCTGGCTTAACTATGCGGCATCAGAGCAGATTGTACTGAGAGTGCACCATATGCGGTGT
GAAATACCGCACAGATGCGTAAGGAGAAAATACCGCATCAGGCGCCATTCGCCATTCAGGCTGCGCAACT
GTTGGGAAGGGCGATCGGTGCGGGCCTCTTCGCTATTACGCCAGCTGGCGAAAGGGGGATGTGCTGCAAG
GCGA
Features (pLannotate 1.2.2; 21 found; start..end, strand, type, name):
     53..254     -  CDS            TcR (fragment): tetracycline efflux protein; tet; confers resistance to tetracycline
    255..353     +  CDS            env (fragment): murine leukemia virus gPr80 envelope polyprotein precursor; env; proteolytically cleaved into gp70SU and p15TM subunits
    395..911     +  LTR            5' LTR: 5' long terminal repeat from murine embryonic stem cell virus
    975..1316    +  misc_feature   MESV Ψ: packaging signal of murine embryonic stem cell virus
   1383..1799    +  CDS            gag (truncated): truncated Moloney murine leukemia virus (MMLV) gag gene lacking the start codon
   1821..2384    +  CDS            K-Ras: human small GTPase proto-oncoprotein
   2394..2474    +  CDS            3xHA: three tandem HA epitope tags
   2498..3058    +  misc_feature   IRES: internal ribosome entry site (IRES) of the encephalomyocarditis virus (EMCV)
   3061..3770    +  CDS            mCherry (fragment): monomeric derivative of DsRed fluorescent protein (Shaner et al., 2004) mammalian codon-optimized
   3783..3813    +  misc_feature   MCS (fragment): pUC18/19 multiple cloning site
   3933..4447    +  LTR            3' LTR: 3' long terminal repeat from murine embryonic stem cell virus
   4609..4625    -  protein_bind   lac operator: The lac repressor binds to the lac operator to inhibit transcription in E. coli. This inhibition can be relieved by adding lactose or isopropyl-β-D-thiogalactopyranoside (IPTG). lac repressor encoded by lacI
   4633..4663    -  promoter       lac promoter: promoter for the E. coli lac operon
   4678..4699    -  protein_bind   CAP binding site: CAP binding activates transcription in the presence of cAMP. E. coli catabolite activator protein
   4712..4804    -  CDS            lacI (fragment): lac repressor; lacI; The lac repressor binds to the lac operator to inhibit transcription in E. coli. This inhibition can be relieved by adding lactose or isopropyl-β-D-thiogalactopyranoside (IPTG).
   4987..5575    -  rep_origin     ori: high-copy-number ColE1/pMB1/pBR322/pUC origin of replication
   5746..6606    -  CDS            AmpR: β-lactamase; bla; confers resistance to ampicillin, carbenicillin, and related antibiotics
   6607..6711    -  promoter       AmpR promoter: bla
   6806..6841    +  CDS            rop (fragment): Rop protein, which maintains plasmids at low copy number; rop
   6943..7042    +  misc_feature   bom (fragment): basis of mobility region from pBR322
   7048..53      -  CDS            lacZα (fragment) (across the origin): LacZα fragment of β-galactosidase; lacZ fragment
