[The description below was written by a language model from this plasmid's Addgene catalogue record and pLannotate feature annotations shown in this document.]
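Description:
MSCV-KRAS-G12S-IRES-mCherry is a gammaretroviral mammalian expression plasmid of about 7.1 kb built on the MSCV-IRES-mCherry backbone. It is propagated in E. coli through a high-copy ColE1/pUC-type origin and selected with ampicillin via the β-lactamase gene and its native promoter. The remaining bacterial annotations (fragments of TcR, lacI, lacZα, rop and bom, plus a lac promoter/operator) are cloning-vector remnants rather than functional parts of the design. The retroviral portion is flanked by 5' and 3' long terminal repeats from murine embryonic stem cell virus and includes the MESV Ψ packaging signal and a truncated, start-codon-deficient gag segment. These elements allow the transcript to be encapsidated when viral proteins are supplied in trans by a packaging system. No separate internal promoter is annotated, so expression is presumably driven by the 5' LTR, as is usual for MSCV vectors.

The payload is the human KRAS coding sequence carrying the oncogenic G12S point mutation. In the feature table it is followed closely by a 3xHA epitope tag, apparently as a C-terminal fusion, although the catalogue fields do not mention a tag. Downstream, an EMCV IRES permits cap-independent translation of mCherry from the same bicistronic transcript, so red fluorescence marks cells expressing the mutant KRAS mRNA.

The record describes the plasmid as a fluorescent reporter for expressing the KRAS G12S mutant coding sequence. The associated publication concerns CRISPR-Cas13 mismatch intolerance and the selective silencing of point-mutated oncogenic transcripts with single-base precision. This suggests the construct serves as a target reporter whose knockdown can be followed by loss of mCherry signal.
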