Addgene plasmid #221024: MSCV-KRAS-G12S-IRES-mCherry
Purpose: Fluorescent reporter for expressing the KRAS G12S mutant CDS
Depositing lab: Mohamed Fareh. Depositing organization: Peter MacCallum Cancer Institute. Publication: Principles of CRISPR-Cas13 mismatch intolerance enable selective silencing of point-mutated oncogenic RNA with single-base precision. Shembrey C, Yang R, Casan J, Hu W, Chen H, Singh GJ, Sadras T, Prasad K, Shortt J, Johnstone RW, Trapani JA, Ekert PG, Fareh M. Sci Adv. 2024 Dec 20;10(51):eadl0731. doi: 10.1126/sciadv.adl0731. Epub 2024 Dec 18. PubMed 39693429.
Backbone
  Vector backbone: MSCV-IRES-mCherry
  Vector type: Mammalian Expression, Retroviral
Growth in bacteria
  Bacterial resistance: Ampicillin, 100 μg/mL
  Growth temperature: 37°C
  Growth strain: NEB Stable
  Copy number: Unknown
Gene/Insert
  Gene/Insert name: KRAS G12S
  Species: H. sapiens (human)
  Entrez Gene: KRAS (a.k.a. 'C-K-RAS, C-K-RAS, CFC2, K-RAS2A, K-RAS2B, K-RAS4A, K-RAS4B, K-Ras, K-Ras 2, KI-RAS, KRAS1, KRAS2, NS, NS3, OES, RALD, RASK2, c-Ki-ras, c-Ki-ras2)
Terms and licenses: Academic/Nonprofit Terms; Industry Terms: Not Available to Industry
Depositor comments: Please visit https://doi.org/10.1101/2023.09.26.557083 for bioRxiv preprint.
How to cite: MSCV-KRAS-G12S-IRES-mCherry was a gift from Mohamed Fareh (Addgene plasmid # 221024 ; http://n2t.net/addgene:221024 ; RRID:Addgene_221024)
